>Addgene plasmid #102894 | PB-GG-OMKSL-PGK-Puro | depositor full sequence | sequence record 194732 | PB-GG-OMKSL-PGK-Puro sequence 9963 bps
GTGGCACTTTTCGGGGAAATGTGCGCGGAACCCCTATTTGTTTATTTTTCTAAATACATTCAAATATGTA
TCCGCTCATGAGACAATAACCCTGATAAATGCTTCAATAATATTGAAAAAGGAAGAGTATGAGTATTCAA
CATTTCCGTGTCGCCCTTATTCCCTTTTTTGCGGCATTTTGCCTTCCTGTTTTTGCTCACCCAGAAACGC
TGGTGAAAGTAAAAGATGCTGAAGATCAGTTGGGTGCACGAGTGGGTTACATCGAACTGGATCTCAACAG
CGGTAAGATCCTTGAGAGTTTTCGCCCCGAAGAACGTTTTCCAATGATGAGCACTTTTAAAGTTCTGCTA
TGTGGCGCGGTATTATCCCGTATTGACGCCGGGCAAGAGCAACTCGGTCGCCGCATACACTATTCTCAGA
ATGACTTGGTTGAGTACTCACCAGTCACAGAAAAGCATCTTACGGATGGCATGACAGTAAGAGAATTATG
CAGTGCTGCCATAACCATGAGTGATAACACTGCGGCCAACTTACTTCTGACAACGATCGGAGGACCGAAG
GAGCTAACCGCTTTTTTGCACAACATGGGGGATCATGTAACTCGCCTTGATCGTTGGGAACCGGAGCTGA
ATGAAGCCATACCAAACGACGAGCGTGACACCACGATGCCTGTAGCAATGGCAACAACGTTGCGCAAACT
ATTAACTGGCGAACTACTTACTCTAGCTTCCCGGCAACAATTAATAGACTGGATGGAGGCGGATAAAGTT
GCAGGACCACTTCTGCGCTCGGCCCTTCCGGCTGGCTGGTTTATTGCTGATAAATCTGGAGCCGGTGAGC
GTGGGTCTCGCGGTATCATTGCAGCACTGGGGCCAGATGGTAAGCCCTCCCGTATCGTAGTTATCTACAC
GACGGGGAGTCAGGCAACTATGGATGAACGAAATAGACAGATCGCTGAGATAGGTGCCTCACTGATTAAG
CATTGGTAACTGTCAGACCAAGTTTACTCATATATACTTTAGATTGATTTAAAACTTCATTTTTAATTTA
AAAGGATCTAGGTGAAGATCCTTTTTGATAATCTCATGACCAAAATCCCTTAACGTGAGTTTTCGTTCCA
CTGAGCGTCAGACCCCGTAGAAAAGATCAAAGGATCTTCTTGAGATCCTTTTTTTCTGCGCGTAATCTGC
TGCTTGCAAACAAAAAAACCACCGCTACCAGCGGTGGTTTGTTTGCCGGATCAAGAGCTACCAACTCTTT
TTCCGAAGGTAACTGGCTTCAGCAGAGCGCAGATACCAAATACTGTCCTTCTAGTGTAGCCGTAGTTAGG
CCACCACTTCAAGAACTCTGTAGCACCGCCTACATACCTCGCTCTGCTAATCCTGTTACCAGTGGCTGCT
GCCAGTGGCGATAAGTCGTGTCTTACCGGGTTGGACTCAAGACGATAGTTACCGGATAAGGCGCAGCGGT
CGGGCTGAACGGGGGGTTCGTGCACACAGCCCAGCTTGGAGCGAACGACCTACACCGAACTGAGATACCT
ACAGCGTGAGCTATGAGAAAGCGCCACGCTTCCCGAAGGGAGAAAGGCGGACAGGTATCCGGTAAGCGGC
AGGGTCGGAACAGGAGAGCGCACGAGGGAGCTTCCAGGGGGAAACGCCTGGTATCTTTATAGTCCTGTCG
GGTTTCGCCACCTCTGACTTGAGCGTCGATTTTTGTGATGCTCGTCAGGGGGGCGGAGCCTATGGAAAAA
CGCCAGCAACGCGGCCTTTTTACGGTTCCTGGCCTTTTGCTGGCCTTTTGCTCACATGTTCTTTCCTGCG
TTATCCCCTGATTCTGTGGATAACCGTATTACCGCCTTTGAGTGAGCTGATACCGCTCGCCGCAGCCGAA
CGACCGAGCGCAGCGAGTCAGTGAGCGAGGAAGCGGAAGAGCGCCCAATACGCAAACCGCCTCTCCCCGC
GCGTTGGCCGATTCATTAATGCAGCTGGCACGACAGGTTTCCCGACTGGAAAGCGGGCAGTGAGCGCAAC
GCAATTAATGTGAGTTAGCTCACTCATTAGGCACCCCAGGCTTTACACTTTATGCTTCCGGCTCGTATGT
TGTGTGGAATTGTGAGCGGATAACAATTTCACACAGGAAACAGCTATGACCATGATTACGCCAAGCGCGC
AATTAACCCTCACTAAAGGGAACAAAAGCTGGATTAATTAAGCGGCCGCATACGCGTATACTAGATTAAC
CCTAGAAAGATAATCATATTGTGACGTACGTTAAAGATAATCATGCGTAAAATTGACGCATGTGTTTTAT
CGGTCTGTATATCGAGGTTTATTTATTAATTTGAATAGATATTAAGTTTTATTATATTTACACTTACATA
CTAATAATAAATTCAACAAACAATTTATTTATGTTTATTTATTTATTAAAAAAAAACAAAAACTCAAAAT
TTCTTCTATAAAGTAACAAAACTTTTAACTAGAGGATCTCGAGCTCAAGCTTCGAATTCCCCCTGTAAAA
CGACGGCCAGTGAGGGCCTATTTCCCATGATTCCTTCATATTTGCATATACGATACAAGGCTGTTAGAGA
GATAATTGGAATTAATTTGACTGTAAACACAAAGATATTAGTACAAAATACGTGACGTAGAAAGTAATAA
TTTCTTGGGTAGTTTGCAGTTTTAAAATTATGTTTTAAAATGGACTATCATATGCTTACCGTAACTTGAA
AGTATTTCGATTTCTTGGCTTTATATATCTTGTGGAAAGGACGAAACACCGGGGGGAGAAACTGAGGCGA
GTTTTAGAGCTAGAAATAGCAAGTTAAAATAAGGCTAGTCCGTTATCAACTTGAAAAAGTGGCACCGAGT
CGGTGCTTTTTTTCATGGTCATAGCTGTTTCCTCATGGTAAAACGACGGCCAGTGAGGGCCTATTTCCCA
TGATTCCTTCATATTTGCATATACGATACAAGGCTGTTAGAGAGATAATTGGAATTAATTTGACTGTAAA
CACAAAGATATTAGTACAAAATACGTGACGTAGAAAGTAATAATTTCTTGGGTAGTTTGCAGTTTTAAAA
TTATGTTTTAAAATGGACTATCATATGCTTACCGTAACTTGAAAGTATTTCGATTTCTTGGCTTTATATA
TCTTGTGGAAAGGACGAAACACCGCCCTTTATAATGCGAGGGTCGTTTTAGAGCTAGAAATAGCAAGTTA
AAATAAGGCTAGTCCGTTATCAACTTGAAAAAGTGGCACCGAGTCGGTGCTTTTTTTCATGGTCATAGCT
GTTTCCTGGACGTAAAACGACGGCCAGTGAGGGCCTATTTCCCATGATTCCTTCATATTTGCATATACGA
TACAAGGCTGTTAGAGAGATAATTGGAATTAATTTGACTGTAAACACAAAGATATTAGTACAAAATACGT
GACGTAGAAAGTAATAATTTCTTGGGTAGTTTGCAGTTTTAAAATTATGTTTTAAAATGGACTATCATAT
GCTTACCGTAACTTGAAAGTATTTCGATTTCTTGGCTTTATATATCTTGTGGAAAGGACGAAACACCGGC
TGCCATAGCAACGATGGAGTTTTAGAGCTAGAAATAGCAAGTTAAAATAAGGCTAGTCCGTTATCAACTT
GAAAAAGTGGCACCGAGTCGGTGCTTTTTTTCATGGTCATAGCTGTTTCCTCCAGGTAAAACGACGGCCA
GTGAGGGCCTATTTCCCATGATTCCTTCATATTTGCATATACGATACAAGGCTGTTAGAGAGATAATTGG
AATTAATTTGACTGTAAACACAAAGATATTAGTACAAAATACGTGACGTAGAAAGTAATAATTTCTTGGG
TAGTTTGCAGTTTTAAAATTATGTTTTAAAATGGACTATCATATGCTTACCGTAACTTGAAAGTATTTCG
ATTTCTTGGCTTTATATATCTTGTGGAAAGGACGAAACACCGGGCACAGTGCCAGAGGTCTGGTTTTAGA
GCTAGAAATAGCAAGTTAAAATAAGGCTAGTCCGTTATCAACTTGAAAAAGTGGCACCGAGTCGGTGCTT
TTTTTCATGGTCATAGCTGTTTCCTTGTTGTAAAACGACGGCCAGTGAGGGCCTATTTCCCATGATTCCT
TCATATTTGCATATACGATACAAGGCTGTTAGAGAGATAATTGGAATTAATTTGACTGTAAACACAAAGA
TATTAGTACAAAATACGTGACGTAGAAAGTAATAATTTCTTGGGTAGTTTGCAGTTTTAAAATTATGTTT
TAAAATGGACTATCATATGCTTACCGTAACTTGAAAGTATTTCGATTTCTTGGCTTTATATATCTTGTGG
AAAGGACGAAACACCGTCTGTGGGGGACCTGCACTGGTTTTAGAGCTAGAAATAGCAAGTTAAAATAAGG
CTAGTCCGTTATCAACTTGAAAAAGTGGCACCGAGTCGGTGCTTTTTTTCATGGTCATAGCTGTTTCCTA
ACGAGCGGCCGCAGGAACCCCTAGTGATGGAGTTGGCCACTCCCTCTCTGCGCGCTCGCTCGCTCACTGA
GGCCGGGCGACCAAAGGTCGCCCGACGCCCAATTCCGATCATATTCAATAACCCTTAATATAACTTCGTA
TAATGTATGCTATACGAAGTTATTAGGTCTGAAGAGGAGTTTACGTCCAGCCAAGCTTAGGATCTCGACC
TCGAAATTCTACCGGGTAGGGGAGGCGCTTTTCCCAAGGCAGTCTGGAGCATGCGCTTTAGCAGCCCCGC
TGGCACTTGGCGCTACACAAGTGGCCTCTGGCCTCGCACACATTCCACATCCACCGGTAGGCGCCAACCG
GCTCCGTTCTTTGGTGGCCCCTTCGCGCCACCTTCTACTCCTCCCCTAGTCAGGAAGTTCCCCCCCGCCC
CGCAGCTCGCGTCGTGCAGGACGTGACAAATGGAAGTAGCACGTCTCACTAGAGGATCTCGAGCTCAAGC
TTCGAATTCCCCCTGTAAAACGACGGCCAGTGAGGGCCTATTTCCCATGATTCCTTCATATTTGCATATA
CGATACAAGGCTGTTAGAGAGATAATTGGAATTAATTTGACTGTAAACACAAAGATATTAGTACAAAATA
CGTGACGTAGAAAGTAATAATTTCTTGGGTAGTTTGCAGTTTTAAAATTATGTTTTAAAATGGACTATCA
TATGCTTACCGTAACTTGAAAGTATTTCGATTTCTTGGCTTTATATATCTTGTGGAAAGGACGAAACACC
GGTGTCAGAGACCGGAGTTGTGTTTTAGAGCTAGAAATAGCAAGTTAAAATAAGGCTAGTCCGTTATCAA
CTTGAAAAAGTGGCACCGAGTCGGTGCTTTTTTTCATGGTCATAGCTGTTTCCTCATGGTAAAACGACGG
CCAGTGAGGGCCTATTTCCCATGATTCCTTCATATTTGCATATACGATACAAGGCTGTTAGAGAGATAAT
TGGAATTAATTTGACTGTAAACACAAAGATATTAGTACAAAATACGTGACGTAGAAAGTAATAATTTCTT
GGGTAGTTTGCAGTTTTAAAATTATGTTTTAAAATGGACTATCATATGCTTACCGTAACTTGAAAGTATT
TCGATTTCTTGGCTTTATATATCTTGTGGAAAGGACGAAACACCGGTGGCTGGCAGGCTGGCTCTGTTTT
AGAGCTAGAAATAGCAAGTTAAAATAAGGCTAGTCCGTTATCAACTTGAAAAAGTGGCACCGAGTCGGTG
CTTTTTTTCATGGTCATAGCTGTTTCCTGGACGTAAAACGACGGCCAGTGAGGGCCTATTTCCCATGATT
CCTTCATATTTGCATATACGATACAAGGCTGTTAGAGAGATAATTGGAATTAATTTGACTGTAAACACAA
AGATATTAGTACAAAATACGTGACGTAGAAAGTAATAATTTCTTGGGTAGTTTGCAGTTTTAAAATTATG
TTTTAAAATGGACTATCATATGCTTACCGTAACTTGAAAGTATTTCGATTTCTTGGCTTTATATATCTTG
TGGAAAGGACGAAACACCGCGGGGTACTCAAGTCTTCTAGTTTTAGAGCTAGAAATAGCAAGTTAAAATA
AGGCTAGTCCGTTATCAACTTGAAAAAGTGGCACCGAGTCGGTGCTTTTTTTCATGGTCATAGCTGTTTC
CTCCAGGTAAAACGACGGCCAGTGAGGGCCTATTTCCCATGATTCCTTCATATTTGCATATACGATACAA
GGCTGTTAGAGAGATAATTGGAATTAATTTGACTGTAAACACAAAGATATTAGTACAAAATACGTGACGT
AGAAAGTAATAATTTCTTGGGTAGTTTGCAGTTTTAAAATTATGTTTTAAAATGGACTATCATATGCTTA
CCGTAACTTGAAAGTATTTCGATTTCTTGGCTTTATATATCTTGTGGAAAGGACGAAACACCGTAATTAT
CTGCCCGGGGGGTGTTTTAGAGCTAGAAATAGCAAGTTAAAATAAGGCTAGTCCGTTATCAACTTGAAAA
AGTGGCACCGAGTCGGTGCTTTTTTTCATGGTCATAGCTGTTTCCTTGTTGTAAAACGACGGCCAGTGAG
GGCCTATTTCCCATGATTCCTTCATATTTGCATATACGATACAAGGCTGTTAGAGAGATAATTGGAATTA
ATTTGACTGTAAACACAAAGATATTAGTACAAAATACGTGACGTAGAAAGTAATAATTTCTTGGGTAGTT
TGCAGTTTTAAAATTATGTTTTAAAATGGACTATCATATGCTTACCGTAACTTGAAAGTATTTCGATTTC
TTGGCTTTATATATCTTGTGGAAAGGACGAAACACCGCAAAACCCGGCAGCGAGGCTGTTTTAGAGCTAG
AAATAGCAAGTTAAAATAAGGCTAGTCCGTTATCAACTTGAAAAAGTGGCACCGAGTCGGTGCTTTTTTT
CATGGTCATAGCTGTTTCCTAACGAGCGGCCGCAGGAACCCCTAGTGATGGAGTTGGCCACTCCCTCTCT
GCGCGCTCGCTCGCTCACTGAGGCCGGGCGACCAAAGGTCGCCCGACGCCCAATTCCGATCATATTCAAT
AACCCTTAATATAACTTCGTATAATGTATGCTATACGAAGTTATTAGGTCTGAAGAGGAGTTTACGTCCA
GCCAAGCTTAGGATCTCGACCTCGAAATTCTACCGGGTAGGGGAGGCGCTTTTCCCAAGGCAGTCTGGAG
CATGCGCTTTAGCAGCCCCGCTGGCACTTGGCGCTACACAAGTGGCCTCTGGCCTCGCACACATTCCACA
TCCACCGGTAGGCGCCAACCGGCTCCGTTCTTTGGTGGCCCCTTCGCGCCACCTTCTACTCCTCCCCTAG
TCAGGAAGTTCCCCCCCGCCCCGCAGCTCGCGTCGTGCAGGACGTGACAAATGGAAGTAGCACGTCTCAC
TAGTCTCGTGCAGATGGACAGCACCGCTGAGCAATGGAAGCGGGTAGGCCTTTGGGGCAGCGGCCAATAG
CAGCTTTGCTCCTTCGCTTTCTGGGCTCAGCAGCTGGGAAGGGTGGGTCCGGGGGCGGGCTCAGGGGCGG
GCTCAGGGGCGGGGCGGGCGCCCGAAGGTCCTCCGGAGGCCCGGCATTCTGCACGCTTCAAAAGCGCACG
TCTGCCGCGCTGTTCTCCTCTTCCTCATCTCCGGGCCTTTCGACCTGCATCCATCTAGATCTCGAGCAGC
TGAAGCTTACCATGACCGAGTACAAGCCCACGGTGCGCCTCGCCACCCGCGACGACGTCCCCAGGGCCGT
ACGCACCCTCGCCGCCGCGTTCGCCGACTACCCCGCCACGCGCCACACCGTCGATCCGGACCGCCACATC
GAGCGGGTCACCGAGCTGCAAGAACTCTTCCTCACGCGCGTCGGGCTCGACATCGGCAAGGTGTGGGTCG
CGGACGACGGCGCCGCGGTGGCGGTCTGGACCACGCCGGAGAGCGTCGAAGCGGGGGCGGTGTTCGCCGA
GATCGGCCCGCGCATGGCCGAGTTGAGCGGTTCCCGGCTGGCCGCGCAGCAACAGATGGAAGGCCTCCTG
GCGCCGCACCGGCCCAAGGAGCCCGCGTGGTTCCTGGCCACCGTCGGCGTCTCGCCCGACCACCAGGGCA
AGGGTCTGGGCAGCGCCGTCGTGCTCCCCGGAGTGGAGGCGGCCGAGCGCGCCGGGGTGCCCGCCTTCCT
GGAGACCTCCGCGCCCCGCAACCTCCCCTTCTACGAGCGGCTCGGCTTCACCGTCACCGCCGACGTCGAG
GTGCCCGAAGGACCGCGCACCTGGTGCATGACCCGCAAGCCCGGTGCCTGACGCCCGCCCCACGACCCGC
AGCGCCCGACCGAAAGGAGCGCACGACCCCATGCATCGATGATCTAGAGCTCGCTGATCAGCCTCGACTG
TGCCTTCTAGTTGCCAGCCATCTGTTGTTTGCCCCTCCCCCGTGCCTTCCTTGACCCTGGAAGGTGCCAC
TCCCACTGTCCTTTCCTAATAAAATGAGGAAATTGCATCGCATTGTCTGAGTAGGTGTCATTCTATTCTG
GGGGGTGGGGTGGGGCAGGACAGCAAGGGGGAGGATTGGGAAGACAATAGCAGGCATGCTGGGGATGCGG
TGGGCTCTATGGCTTCTGAGGCGGAAAGAACCTGCAGCCCAAGCTTGGCGTAATCATGGTCATAGCTGTT
TCCTGTGTGAAATTGTTATCCGCTCACAATTCCACACAACATACGAGCCGGAAGCATAAAGTGTAAAGCC
TGGGGTGCCTAATGAGTGAGCTAACTCACATTAATTGCGTTGCGCTCACTGCCCGCTTTCCAGTCGGGAA
ACCTGTCGTGCCAGCGGATCCCATAGTGACTGGATATGTTGTGTTTTACAGTATTATGTAGTCTGTTTTT
TATGCAAAATCTAATTTAATATATTGATATTTATATCATTTTACGTTTCTCGTTCAGCTTTTTTGTACAA
ACTTGTGCTAGCATTCTAGTTGATATCTATAACAAGAAAATATATATATAATAAGTTATCACGTAAGTAG
AACATGAAATAACAATATAATTATCGTATGAGTTAAATCTTAAAAGTCACGTAAAAGATAATCATGCGTC
ATTTTGACTCACGCGGTCGTTATAGTTCAAAATCAGTGACACTTACCGCATTGACAAGCACGCCTCACGG
GAGCTCCAAGCGGCGACTGAGATGTCCTAAATGCACAGCGACGGATTCGCGCTATTTAGAAAGAGAGAGC
AATATTTCAAGAATGCATGCGTCAATTTTACGCAGACTATCTTTCTAGGGTTAATCTAGAATGGCGCGCC
CCAATTCGCCCTATAGTGAGTCGTATTACGCGCGCTCACTGGCCGTCGTTTTACAACGTCGTGACTGGGA
AAACCCTGGCGTTACCCAACTTAATCGCCTTGCAGCACATCCCCCTTTCGCCAGCTGGCGTAATAGCGAA
GAGGCCCGCACCGATCGCCCTTCCCAACAGTTGCGCAGCCTGAATGGCGAATGGG
[124 nt withheld, positions 9506-9629]
C
[91 nt withheld, positions 9631-9721]
A
[49 nt withheld, positions 9723-9771]
CCTTTGACGTTGGAGTCCACGTTCTTT
[37 nt withheld, positions 9799-9835]
ACCCTATCTCGGTCTATTCTTTTGATTTATAAGGGATTTTGCCGATTTCGGCCTATTGGTTAAAAAATGA
GCTGATTTAACAAAAATTTAACGCGAATTTTAACAAAATATTAACGCTTACAATTTAG
Features (pLannotate 1.2.2; 57 found; start..end, strand, type, name):
     24..128     +  promoter       AmpR promoter: bla
    129..989     +  CDS            AmpR: β-lactamase; bla; confers resistance to ampicillin, carbenicillin, and related antibiotics
   1160..1748    +  rep_origin     ori: high-copy-number ColE1/pMB1/pBR322/pUC origin of replication
   1931..2023    +  CDS            lacI (fragment): lac repressor; lacI; The lac repressor binds to the lac operator to inhibit transcription in E. coli. This inhibition can be relieved by adding lactose or isopropyl-β-D-thiogalactopyranoside (IPTG).
   2036..2057    +  protein_bind   CAP binding site: CAP binding activates transcription in the presence of cAMP. E. coli catabolite activator protein
   2072..2102    +  promoter       lac promoter: promoter for the E. coli lac operon
   2110..2126    +  protein_bind   lac operator: The lac repressor binds to the lac operator to inhibit transcription in E. coli. This inhibition can be relieved by adding lactose or isopropyl-β-D-thiogalactopyranoside (IPTG). lac repressor encoded by lacI
   2171..2189    +  promoter       T3 promoter: promoter for bacteriophage T3 RNA polymerase
   2485..2509    +  misc_feature   MCS (fragment): multiple cloning site
   2514..2533    -  CDS            lacZα (fragment): LacZα fragment of β-galactosidase; lacZ fragment
   2532..2772    +  promoter       U6 promoter: RNA polymerase III promoter for human U6 snRNA
   2801..2876    +  misc_RNA       gRNA scaffold: guide RNA scaffold for the Streptococcus pyogenes CRISPR/Cas9 system
   2908..2926    -  CDS            lacZα (fragment): LacZα fragment of β-galactosidase; lacZ fragment
   2925..3165    +  promoter       U6 promoter: RNA polymerase III promoter for human U6 snRNA
   3195..3270    +  misc_RNA       gRNA scaffold: guide RNA scaffold for the Streptococcus pyogenes CRISPR/Cas9 system
   3302..3320    -  CDS            lacZα (fragment): LacZα fragment of β-galactosidase; lacZ fragment
   3319..3559    +  promoter       U6 promoter: RNA polymerase III promoter for human U6 snRNA
   3589..3664    +  misc_RNA       gRNA scaffold: guide RNA scaffold for the Streptococcus pyogenes CRISPR/Cas9 system
   3696..3714    -  CDS            lacZα (fragment): LacZα fragment of β-galactosidase; lacZ fragment
   3713..3953    +  promoter       U6 promoter: RNA polymerase III promoter for human U6 snRNA
   3983..4058    +  misc_RNA       gRNA scaffold: guide RNA scaffold for the Streptococcus pyogenes CRISPR/Cas9 system
   4087..4108    -  CDS            lacZα (fragment): LacZα fragment of β-galactosidase; lacZ fragment
   4107..4347    +  promoter       U6 promoter: RNA polymerase III promoter for human U6 snRNA
   4377..4452    +  misc_RNA       gRNA scaffold: guide RNA scaffold for the Streptococcus pyogenes CRISPR/Cas9 system
   4493..4580    +  repeat_region  AAV2 ITR (fragment): inverted terminal repeat of adeno-associated virus serotype 2 inverted
   4610..4643    -  protein_bind   loxP: Cre-mediated recombination occurs in the 8-bp core sequence (GCATACAT). Cre recombinase
   4704..4952    +  promoter       PGK promoter (fragment): mouse phosphoglycerate kinase 1 promoter
   4955..4979    +  misc_feature   MCS (fragment): multiple cloning site
   4984..5003    -  CDS            lacZα (fragment): LacZα fragment of β-galactosidase; lacZ fragment
   5002..5242    +  promoter       U6 promoter: RNA polymerase III promoter for human U6 snRNA
   5272..5347    +  misc_RNA       gRNA scaffold: guide RNA scaffold for the Streptococcus pyogenes CRISPR/Cas9 system
   5379..5397    -  CDS            lacZα (fragment): LacZα fragment of β-galactosidase; lacZ fragment
   5396..5636    +  promoter       U6 promoter: RNA polymerase III promoter for human U6 snRNA
   5666..5741    +  misc_RNA       gRNA scaffold: guide RNA scaffold for the Streptococcus pyogenes CRISPR/Cas9 system
   5773..5791    -  CDS            lacZα (fragment): LacZα fragment of β-galactosidase; lacZ fragment
   5790..6030    +  promoter       U6 promoter: RNA polymerase III promoter for human U6 snRNA
   6060..6135    +  misc_RNA       gRNA scaffold: guide RNA scaffold for the Streptococcus pyogenes CRISPR/Cas9 system
   6167..6185    -  CDS            lacZα (fragment): LacZα fragment of β-galactosidase; lacZ fragment
   6184..6424    +  promoter       U6 promoter: RNA polymerase III promoter for human U6 snRNA
   6454..6529    +  misc_RNA       gRNA scaffold: guide RNA scaffold for the Streptococcus pyogenes CRISPR/Cas9 system
   6558..6579    -  CDS            lacZα (fragment): LacZα fragment of β-galactosidase; lacZ fragment
   6578..6818    +  promoter       U6 promoter: RNA polymerase III promoter for human U6 snRNA
   6848..6923    +  misc_RNA       gRNA scaffold: guide RNA scaffold for the Streptococcus pyogenes CRISPR/Cas9 system
   6964..7051    +  repeat_region  AAV2 ITR (fragment): inverted terminal repeat of adeno-associated virus serotype 2 inverted
   7081..7114    -  protein_bind   loxP: Cre-mediated recombination occurs in the 8-bp core sequence (GCATACAT). Cre recombinase
   7175..7672    +  promoter       PGK promoter: mouse phosphoglycerate kinase 1 promoter
   7712..8311    +  CDS            PuroR: puromycin N-acetyltransferase; pac from Streptomyces alboniger; confers resistance to puromycin
   8398..8622    +  polyA_signal   bGH poly(A) signal: bovine growth hormone polyadenylation signal
   8626..8642    +  promoter       SV40 promoter (fragment): SV40 enhancer and early promoter
   8693..8709    -  protein_bind   lac operator: The lac repressor binds to the lac operator to inhibit transcription in E. coli. This inhibition can be relieved by adding lactose or isopropyl-β-D-thiogalactopyranoside (IPTG). lac repressor encoded by lacI
   8717..8747    -  promoter       lac promoter: promoter for the E. coli lac operon
   8762..8783    -  protein_bind   CAP binding site: CAP binding activates transcription in the presence of cAMP. E. coli catabolite activator protein
   8796..8835    -  CDS            lacI (fragment): lac repressor; lacI; The lac repressor binds to the lac operator to inhibit transcription in E. coli. This inhibition can be relieved by adding lactose or isopropyl-β-D-thiogalactopyranoside (IPTG).
   8842..8966    -  protein_bind   attR1: mutant version of attR; recombination site for the Gateway® LR reaction LR Clonase™
   9320..9338    -  promoter       T7 promoter: promoter for bacteriophage T7 RNA polymerase
   9346..9501    +  CDS            lacZα (fragment): LacZα fragment of β-galactosidase; lacZ fragment
   9506..9934    +  rep_origin     f1 ori (sequence partly withheld): f1 bacteriophage origin of replication; arrow indicates direction of (+) strand synthesis
