>Addgene plasmid #102894 | PB-GG-OMKSL-PGK-Puro | addgene full sequence | sequence record 198285 | Addgene NGS Result
TAATGTGAGTTAGCTCACTCATTAGGCACCCCAGGCTTTACACTTTATGCTTCCGGCTCGTATGTTGTGT
GGAATTGTGAGCGGATAACAATTTCACACAGGAAACAGCTATGACCATGATTACGCCAAGCGCGCAATTA
ACCCTCACTAAAGGGAACAAAAGCTGGATTAATTAAGCGGCCGCATACGCGTATACTAGATTAACCCTAG
AAAGATAATCATATTGTGACGTACGTTAAAGATAATCATGCGTAAAATTGACGCATGTGTTTTATCGGTC
TGTATATCGAGGTTTATTTATTAATTTGAATAGATATTAAGTTTTATTATATTTACACTTACATACTAAT
AATAAATTCAACAAACAATTTATTTATGTTTATTTATTTATTAAAAAAAAACAAAAACTCAAAATTTCTT
CTATAAAGTAACAAAACTTTTAACTAGAGGATCTCGAGCTCAAGCTTCGAATTCCCCCTGTAAAACGACG
GCCAGTGAGGGCCTATTTCCCATGATTCCTTCATATTTGCATATACGATACAAGGCTGTTAGAGAGATAA
TTGGAATTAATTTGACTGTAAACACAAAGATATTAGTACAAAATACGTGACGTAGAAAGTAATAATTTCT
TGGGTAGTTTGCAGTTTTAAAATTATGTTTTAAAATGGACTATCATATGCTTACCGTAACTTGAAAGTAT
TTCGATTTCTTGGCTTTATATATCTTGTGGAAAGGACGAAACACCGGGGGGAGAAACTGAGGCGAGTTTT
AGAGCTAGAAATAGCAAGTTAAAATAAGGCTAGTCCGTTATCAACTTGAAAAAGTGGCACCGAGTCGGTG
CTTTTTTTCATGGTCATAGCTGTTTCCTCATGGTAAAACGACGGCCAGTGAGGGCCTATTTCCCATGATT
CCTTCATATTTGCATATACGATACAAGGCTGTTAGAGAGATAATTGGAATTAATTTGACTGTAAACACAA
AGATATTAGTACAAAATACGTGACGTAGAAAGTAATAATTTCTTGGGTAGTTTGCAGTTTTAAAATTATG
TTTTAAAATGGACTATCATATGCTTACCGTAACTTGAAAGTATTTCGATTTCTTGGCTTTATATATCTTG
TGGAAAGGACGAAACACCGCCCTTTATAATGCGAGGGTCGTTTTAGAGCTAGAAATAGCAAGTTAAAATA
AGGCTAGTCCGTTATCAACTTGAAAAAGTGGCACCGAGTCGGTGCTTTTTTTCATGGTCATAGCTGTTTC
CTGGACGTAAAACGACGGCCAGTGAGGGCCTATTTCCCATGATTCCTTCATATTTGCATATACGATACAA
GGCTGTTAGAGAGATAATTGGAATTAATTTGACTGTAAACACAAAGATATTAGTACAAAATACGTGACGT
AGAAAGTAATAATTTCTTGGGTAGTTTGCAGTTTTAAAATTATGTTTTAAAATGGACTATCATATGCTTA
CCGTAACTTGAAAGTATTTCGATTTCTTGGCTTTATATATCTTGTGGAAAGGACGAAACACCGGCTGCCA
TAGCAACGATGGAGTTTTAGAGCTAGAAATAGCAAGTTAAAATAAGGCTAGTCCGTTATCAACTTGAAAA
AGTGGCACCGAGTCGGTGCTTTTTTTCATGGTCATAGCTGTTTCCTCCAGGTAAAACGACGGCCAGTGAG
GGCCTATTTCCCATGATTCCTTCATATTTGCATATACGATACAAGGCTGTTAGAGAGATAATTGGAATTA
ATTTGACTGTAAACACAAAGATATTAGTACAAAATACGTGACGTAGAAAGTAATAATTTCTTGGGTAGTT
TGCAGTTTTAAAATTATGTTTTAAAATGGACTATCATATGCTTACCGTAACTTGAAAGTATTTCGATTTC
TTGGCTTTATATATCTTGTGGAAAGGACGAAACACCGGGCACAGTGCCAGAGGTCTGGTTTTAGAGCTAG
AAATAGCAAGTTAAAATAAGGCTAGTCCGTTATCAACTTGAAAAAGTGGCACCGAGTCGGTGCTTTTTTT
CATGGTCATAGCTGTTTCCTTGTTGTAAAACGACGGCCAGTGAGGGCCTATTTCCCATGATTCCTTCATA
TTTGCATATACGATACAAGGCTGTTAGAGAGATAATTGGAATTAATTTGACTGTAAACACAAAGATATTA
GTACAAAATACGTGACGTAGAAAGTAATAATTTCTTGGGTAGTTTGCAGTTTTAAAATTATGTTTTAAAA
TGGACTATCATATGCTTACCGTAACTTGAAAGTATTTCGATTTCTTGGCTTTATATATCTTGTGGAAAGG
ACGAAACACCGTCTGTGGGGGACCTGCACTGGTTTTAGAGCTAGAAATAGCAAGTTAAAATAAGGCTAGT
CCGTTATCAACTTGAAAAAGTGGCACCGAGTCGGTGCTTTTTTTCATGGTCATAGCTGTTTCCTAACGAG
CGGCCGCAGGAACCCCTAGTGATGGAGTTGGCCACTCCCTCTCTGCGCGCTCGCTCGCTCACTGAGGCCG
GGCGACCAAAGGTCGCCCGACGCCCAATTCCGATCATATTCAATAACCCTTAATATAACTTCGTATAATG
TATGCTATACGAAGTTATTAGGTCTGAAGAGGAGTTTACGTCCAGCCAAGCTTAGGATCTCGACCTCGAA
ATTCTACCGGGTAGGGGAGGCGCTTTTCCCAAGGCAGTCTGGAGCATGCGCTTTAGCAGCCCCGCTGGGC
ACTTGGCGCTACACAAGTGGCCTCTGGCCTCGCACACATTCCACATCCACCGGTAGGCGCCAACCGGCTC
CGTTCTTTGGTGGCCCCTTCGCGCCACCTTCTACTCCTCCCCTAGTCAGGAAGTTCCCCCCCGCCCCGCA
GCTCGCGTCGTGCAGGACGTGACAAATGGAAGTAGCACGTCTCACTAGAGGATCTCGAGCTCAAGCTTCG
AATTCCCCCTGTAAAACGACGGCCAGTGAGGGCCTATTTCCCATGATTCCTTCATATTTGCATATACGAT
ACAAGGCTGTTAGAGAGATAATTGGAATTAATTTGACTGTAAACACAAAGATATTAGTACAAAATACGTG
ACGTAGAAAGTAATAATTTCTTGGGTAGTTTGCAGTTTTAAAATTATGTTTTAAAATGGACTATCATATG
CTTACCGTAACTTGAAAGTATTTCGATTTCTTGGCTTTATATATCTTGTGGAAAGGACGAAACACCGGTG
TCAGAGACCGGAGTTGTGTTTTAGAGCTAGAAATAGCAAGTTAAAATAAGGCTAGTCCGTTATCAACTTG
AAAAAGTGGCACCGAGTCGGTGCTTTTTTTCATGGTCATAGCTGTTTCCTCATGGTAAAACGACGGCCAG
TGAGGGCCTATTTCCCATGATTCCTTCATATTTGCATATACGATACAAGGCTGTTAGAGAGATAATTGGA
ATTAATTTGACTGTAAACACAAAGATATTAGTACAAAATACGTGACGTAGAAAGTAATAATTTCTTGGGT
AGTTTGCAGTTTTAAAATTATGTTTTAAAATGGACTATCATATGCTTACCGTAACTTGAAAGTATTTCGA
TTTCTTGGCTTTATATATCTTGTGGAAAGGACGAAACACCGGTGGCTGGCAGGCTGGCTCTGTTTTAGAG
CTAGAAATAGCAAGTTAAAATAAGGCTAGTCCGTTATCAACTTGAAAAAGTGGCACCGAGTCGGTGCTTT
TTTTCATGGTCATAGCTGTTTCCTGGACGTAAAACGACGGCCAGTGAGGGCCTATTTCCCATGATTCCTT
CATATTTGCATATACGATACAAGGCTGTTAGAGAGATAATTGGAATTAATTTGACTGTAAACACAAAGAT
ATTAGTACAAAATACGTGACGTAGAAAGTAATAATTTCTTGGGTAGTTTGCAGTTTTAAAATTATGTTTT
AAAATGGACTATCATATGCTTACCGTAACTTGAAAGTATTTCGATTTCTTGGCTTTATATATCTTGTGGA
AAGGACGAAACACCGCGGGGTACTCAAGTCTTCTAGTTTTAGAGCTAGAAATAGCAAGTTAAAATAAGGC
TAGTCCGTTATCAACTTGAAAAAGTGGCACCGAGTCGGTGCTTTTTTTCATGGTCATAGCTGTTTCCTCC
AGGTAAAACGACGGCCAGTGAGGGCCTATTTCCCATGATTCCTTCATATTTGCATATACGATACAAGGCT
GTTAGAGAGATAATTGGAATTAATTTGACTGTAAACACAAAGATATTAGTACAAAATACGTGACGTAGAA
AGTAATAATTTCTTGGGTAGTTTGCAGTTTTAAAATTATGTTTTAAAATGGACTATCATATGCTTACCGT
AACTTGAAAGTATTTCGATTTCTTGGCTTTATATATCTTGTGGAAAGGACGAAACACCGTAATTATCTGC
CCGGGGGGTGTTTTAGAGCTAGAAATAGCAAGTTAAAATAAGGCTAGTCCGTTATCAACTTGAAAAAGTG
GCACCGAGTCGGTGCTTTTTTTCATGGTCATAGCTGTTTCCTTGTTGTAAAACGACGGCCAGTGAGGGCC
TATTTCCCATGATTCCTTCATATTTGCATATACGATACAAGGCTGTTAGAGAGATAATTGGAATTAATTT
GACTGTAAACACAAAGATATTAGTACAAAATACGTGACGTAGAAAGTAATAATTTCTTGGGTAGTTTGCA
GTTTTAAAATTATGTTTTAAAATGGACTATCATATGCTTACCGTAACTTGAAAGTATTTCGATTTCTTGG
CTTTATATATCTTGTGGAAAGGACGAAACACCGCAAAACCCGGCAGCGAGGCTGTTTTAGAGCTAGAAAT
AGCAAGTTAAAATAAGGCTAGTCCGTTATCAACTTGAAAAAGTGGCACCGAGTCGGTGCTTTTTTTCATG
GTCATAGCTGTTTCCTAACGAGCGGCCGCAGGAACCCCTAGTGATGGAGTTGGCCACTCCCTCTCTGCGC
GCTCGCTCGCTCACTGAGGCCGGGCGACCAAAGGTCGCCCGACGCCCAATTCCGATCATATTCAATAACC
CTTAATATAACTTCGTATAATGTATGCTATACGAAGTTATTAGGTCTGAAGAGGAGTTTACGTCCAGCCA
AGCTTAGGATCTCGACCTCGAAATTCTACCGGGTAGGGGAGGCGCTTTTCCCAAGGCAGTCTGGAGCATG
CGCTTTAGCAGCCCCGCTGGGCACTTGGCGCTACACAAGTGGCCTCTGGCCTCGCACACATTCCACATCC
ACCGGTAGGCGCCAACCGGCTCCGTTCTTTGGTGGCCCCTTCGCGCCACCTTCTACTCCTCCCCTAGTCA
GGAAGTTCCCCCCCGCCCCGCAGCTCGCGTCGTGCAGGACGTGACAAATGGAAGTAGCACGTCTCACTAG
TCTCGTGCAGATGGACAGCACCGCTGAGCAATGGAAGCGGGTAGGCCTTTGGGGCAGCGGCCAATAGCAG
CTTTGCTCCTTCGCTTTCTGGGCTCAGAGGCTGGGAAGGGGTGGGTCCGGGGGCGGGCTCAGGGGCGGGC
TCAGGGGCGGGGCGGGCGCCCGAAGGTCCTCCGGAGGCCCGGCATTCTGCACGCTTCAAAAGCGCACGTC
TGCCGCGCTGTTCTCCTCTTCCTCATCTCCGGGCCTTTCGACCTGCATCCATCTAGATCTCGAGCAGCTG
AAGCTTACCATGACCGAGTACAAGCCCACGGTGCGCCTCGCCACCCGCGACGACGTCCCCAGGGCCGTAC
GCACCCTCGCCGCCGCGTTCGCCGACTACCCCGCCACGCGCCACACCGTCGATCCGGACCGCCACATCGA
GCGGGTCACCGAGCTGCAAGAACTCTTCCTCACGCGCGTCGGGCTCGACATCGGCAAGGTGTGGGTCGCG
GACGACGGCGCCGCGGTGGCGGTCTGGACCACGCCGGAGAGCGTCGAAGCGGGGGCGGTGTTCGCCGAGA
TCGGCCCGCGCATGGCCGAGTTGAGCGGTTCCCGGCTGGCCGCGCAGCAACAGATGGAAGGCCTCCTGGC
GCCGCACCGGCCCAAGGAGCCCGCGTGGTTCCTGGCCACCGTCGGCGTCTCGCCCGACCACCAGGGCAAG
GGTCTGGGCAGCGCCGTCGTGCTCCCCGGAGTGGAGGCGGCCGAGCGCGCCGGGGTGCCCGCCTTCCTGG
AGACCTCCGCGCCCCACAACCTCCCCTTCTACGAGCGGCTCGGCTTCACCGTCACCGCCGACGTCGAGGT
GCCCGAAGGACCGCGCACCTGGTGCATGACCCGCAAGCCCGGTGCCTGACGCCCGCCCCACGACCCGCAG
CGCCCGACCGAAAGGAGCGCACGACCCCATGCATCGATGATCTAGAGCTCGCTGATCAGCCTCGACTGTG
CCTTCTAGTTGCCAGCCATCTGTTGTTTGCCCCTCCCCCGTGCCTTCCTTGACCCTGGAAGGTGCCACTC
CCACTGTCCTTTCCTAATAAAATGAGGAAATTGCATCGCATTGTCTGAGTAGGTGTCATTCTATTCTGGG
GGGTGGGGTGGGGCAGGACAGCAAGGGGGAGGATTGGGAAGACAATAGCAGGCATGCTGGGGATGCGGTG
GGCTCTATGGCTTCTGAGGCGGAAAGAACCTGCAGCCCAAGCTTGGCGTAATCATGGTCATAGCTGTTTC
CTGTGTGAAATTGTTATCCGCTCACAATTCCACACAACATACGAGCCGGAAGCATAAAGTGTAAAGCCTG
GGGTGCCTAATGAGTGAGCTAACTCACATTAATTGCGTTGCGCTCACTGCCCGCTTTCCAGTCGGGAAAC
CTGTCGTGCCAGCGGATCCCATAGTGACTGGATATGTTGTGTTTTACAGTATTATGTAGTCTGTTTTTTA
TGCAAAATCTAATTTAATATATTGATATTTATATCATTTTACGTTTCTCGTTCAGCTTTTTTGTACAAAC
TTGTGCTAGCATTCTAGTTGATATCTATAACAAGAAAATATATATATAATAAGTTATCACGTAAGTAGAA
CATGAAATAACAATATAATTATCGTATGAGTTAAATCTTAAAAGTCACGTAAAAGATAATCATGCGTCAT
TTTGACTCACGCGGTCGTTATAGTTCAAAATCAGTGACACTTACCGCATTGACAAGCACGCCTCACGGGA
GCTCCAAGCGGCGACTGAGATGTCCTAAATGCACAGCGACGGATTCGCGCTATTTAGAAAGAGAGAGCAA
TATTTCAAGAATGCATGCGTCAATTTTACGCAGACTATCTTTCTAGGGTTAATCTAGAATGGCGCGCCCC
AATTCGCCCTATAGTGAGTCGTATTACGCGCGCTCACTGGCCGTCGTTTTACAACGTCGTGACTGGGAAA
ACCCTGGCGTTACCCAACTTAATCGCCTTGCAGCACATCCCCCTTTCGCCAGCTGGCGTAATAGCGAAGA
GGCCCGCACCGATCGCCCTTCCCAACAGTTGCGCAGCCTGAATGGCGAATGGG
[124 nt withheld, positions 7474-7597]
C
[91 nt withheld, positions 7599-7689]
A
[49 nt withheld, positions 7691-7739]
CCTTTGACGTTGGAGTCCACGTTCTTT
[37 nt withheld, positions 7767-7803]
ACCCTATCTCGGTCTATTCTTTTGATTTATAAGGGATTTTGCCGATTTCGGCCTATTGGTTAAAAAATGA
GCTGATTTAACAAAAATTTAACGCGAATTTTAACAAAATATTAACGCTTACAATTTAGGTGGCACTTTTC
GGGGAAATGTGCGCGGAACCCCTATTTGTTTATTTTTCTAAATACATTCAAATATGTATCCGCTCATGAG
ACAATAACCCTGATAAATGCTTCAATAATATTGAAAAAGGAAGAGTATGAGTATTCAACATTTCCGTGTC
GCCCTTATTCCCTTTTTTGCGGCATTTTGCCTTCCTGTTTTTGCTCACCCAGAAACGCTGGTGAAAGTAA
AAGATGCTGAAGATCAGTTGGGTGCACGAGTGGGTTACATCGAACTGGATCTCAACAGCGGTAAGATCCT
TGAGAGTTTTCGCCCCGAAGAACGTTTTCCAATGATGAGCACTTTTAAAGTTCTGCTATGTGGCGCGGTA
TTATCCCGTATTGACGCCGGGCAAGAGCAACTCGGTCGCCGCATACACTATTCTCAGAATGACTTGGTTG
AGTACTCACCAGTCACAGAAAAGCATCTTACGGATGGCATGACAGTAAGAGAATTATGCAGTGCTGCCAT
AACCATGAGTGATAACACTGCGGCCAACTTACTTCTGACAACGATCGGAGGACCGAAGGAGCTAACCGCT
TTTTTGCACAACATGGGGGATCATGTAACTCGCCTTGATCGTTGGGAACCGGAGCTGAATGAAGCCATAC
CAAACGACGAGCGTGACACCACGATGCCTGTAGCAATGGCAACAACGTTGCGCAAACTATTAACTGGCGA
ACTACTTACTCTAGCTTCCCGGCAACAATTAATAGACTGGATGGAGGCGGATAAAGTTGCAGGACCACTT
CTGCGCTCGGCCCTTCCGGCTGGCTGGTTTATTGCTGATAAATCTGGAGCCGGTGAGCGTGGGTCTCGCG
GTATCATTGCAGCACTGGGGCCAGATGGTAAGCCCTCCCGTATCGTAGTTATCTACACGACGGGGAGTCA
GGCAACTATGGATGAACGAAATAGACAGATCGCTGAGATAGGTGCCTCACTGATTAAGCATTGGTAACTG
TCAGACCAAGTTTACTCATATATACTTTAGATTGATTTAAAACTTCATTTTTAATTTAAAAGGATCTAGG
TGAAGATCCTTTTTGATAATCTCATGACCAAAATCCCTTAACGTGAGTTTTCGTTCCACTGAGCGTCAGA
CCCCGTAGAAAAGATCAAAGGATCTTCTTGAGATCCTTTTTTTCTGCGCGTAATCTGCTGCTTGCAAACA
AAAAAACCACCGCTACCAGCGGTGGTTTGTTTGCCGGATCAAGAGCTACCAACTCTTTTTCCGAAGGTAA
CTGGCTTCAGCAGAGCGCAGATACCAAATACTGTTCTTCTAGTGTAGCCGTAGTTAGGCCACCACTTCAA
GAACTCTGTAGCACCGCCTACATACCTCGCTCTGCTAATCCTGTTACCAGTGGCTGCTGCCAGTGGCGAT
AAGTCGTGTCTTACCGGGTTGGACTCAAGACGATAGTTACCGGATAAGGCGCAGCGGTCGGGCTGAACGG
GGGGTTCGTGCACACAGCCCAGCTTGGAGCGAACGACCTACACCGAACTGAGATACCTACAGCGTGAGCT
ATGAGAAAGCGCCACGCTTCCCGAAGGGAGAAAGGCGGACAGGTATCCGGTAAGCGGCAGGGTCGGAACA
GGAGAGCGCACGAGGGAGCTTCCAGGGGGAAACGCCTGGTATCTTTATAGTCCTGTCGGGTTTCGCCACC
TCTGACTTGAGCGTCGATTTTTGTGATGCTCGTCAGGGGGGCGGAGCCTATGGAAAAACGCCAGCAACGC
GGCCTTTTTACGGTTCCTGGCCTTTTGCTGGCCTTTTGCTCACATGTTCTTTCCTGCGTTATCCCCTGAT
TCTGTGGATAACCGTATTACCGCCTTTGAGTGAGCTGATACCGCTCGCCGCAGCCGAACGACCGAGCGCA
GCGAGTCAGTGAGCGAGGAAGCGGAAGAGCGCCCAATACGCAAACCGCCTCTCCCCGCGCGTTGGCCGAT
TCATTAATGCAGCTGGCACGACAGGTTTCCCGACTGGAAAGCGGGCAGTGAGCGCAACGCAAT
Features (pLannotate 1.2.2; 57 found; start..end, strand, type, name):
      1..22      +  protein_bind   CAP binding site: CAP binding activates transcription in the presence of cAMP. E. coli catabolite activator protein
     37..67      +  promoter       lac promoter: promoter for the E. coli lac operon
     75..91      +  protein_bind   lac operator: The lac repressor binds to the lac operator to inhibit transcription in E. coli. This inhibition can be relieved by adding lactose or isopropyl-β-D-thiogalactopyranoside (IPTG). lac repressor encoded by lacI
    136..154     +  promoter       T3 promoter: promoter for bacteriophage T3 RNA polymerase
    450..474     +  misc_feature   MCS (fragment): multiple cloning site
    479..498     -  CDS            lacZα (fragment): LacZα fragment of β-galactosidase; lacZ fragment
    497..737     +  promoter       U6 promoter: RNA polymerase III promoter for human U6 snRNA
    766..841     +  misc_RNA       gRNA scaffold: guide RNA scaffold for the Streptococcus pyogenes CRISPR/Cas9 system
    873..891     -  CDS            lacZα (fragment): LacZα fragment of β-galactosidase; lacZ fragment
    890..1130    +  promoter       U6 promoter: RNA polymerase III promoter for human U6 snRNA
   1160..1235    +  misc_RNA       gRNA scaffold: guide RNA scaffold for the Streptococcus pyogenes CRISPR/Cas9 system
   1267..1285    -  CDS            lacZα (fragment): LacZα fragment of β-galactosidase; lacZ fragment
   1284..1524    +  promoter       U6 promoter: RNA polymerase III promoter for human U6 snRNA
   1554..1629    +  misc_RNA       gRNA scaffold: guide RNA scaffold for the Streptococcus pyogenes CRISPR/Cas9 system
   1661..1679    -  CDS            lacZα (fragment): LacZα fragment of β-galactosidase; lacZ fragment
   1678..1918    +  promoter       U6 promoter: RNA polymerase III promoter for human U6 snRNA
   1948..2023    +  misc_RNA       gRNA scaffold: guide RNA scaffold for the Streptococcus pyogenes CRISPR/Cas9 system
   2052..2073    -  CDS            lacZα (fragment): LacZα fragment of β-galactosidase; lacZ fragment
   2072..2312    +  promoter       U6 promoter: RNA polymerase III promoter for human U6 snRNA
   2342..2417    +  misc_RNA       gRNA scaffold: guide RNA scaffold for the Streptococcus pyogenes CRISPR/Cas9 system
   2458..2545    +  repeat_region  AAV2 ITR (fragment): inverted terminal repeat of adeno-associated virus serotype 2 inverted
   2575..2608    -  protein_bind   loxP: Cre-mediated recombination occurs in the 8-bp core sequence (GCATACAT). Cre recombinase
   2669..2918    +  promoter       PGK promoter (fragment): mouse phosphoglycerate kinase 1 promoter
   2921..2945    +  misc_feature   MCS (fragment): multiple cloning site
   2950..2969    -  CDS            lacZα (fragment): LacZα fragment of β-galactosidase; lacZ fragment
   2968..3208    +  promoter       U6 promoter: RNA polymerase III promoter for human U6 snRNA
   3238..3313    +  misc_RNA       gRNA scaffold: guide RNA scaffold for the Streptococcus pyogenes CRISPR/Cas9 system
   3345..3363    -  CDS            lacZα (fragment): LacZα fragment of β-galactosidase; lacZ fragment
   3362..3602    +  promoter       U6 promoter: RNA polymerase III promoter for human U6 snRNA
   3632..3707    +  misc_RNA       gRNA scaffold: guide RNA scaffold for the Streptococcus pyogenes CRISPR/Cas9 system
   3739..3757    -  CDS            lacZα (fragment): LacZα fragment of β-galactosidase; lacZ fragment
   3756..3996    +  promoter       U6 promoter: RNA polymerase III promoter for human U6 snRNA
   4026..4101    +  misc_RNA       gRNA scaffold: guide RNA scaffold for the Streptococcus pyogenes CRISPR/Cas9 system
   4133..4151    -  CDS            lacZα (fragment): LacZα fragment of β-galactosidase; lacZ fragment
   4150..4390    +  promoter       U6 promoter: RNA polymerase III promoter for human U6 snRNA
   4420..4495    +  misc_RNA       gRNA scaffold: guide RNA scaffold for the Streptococcus pyogenes CRISPR/Cas9 system
   4524..4545    -  CDS            lacZα (fragment): LacZα fragment of β-galactosidase; lacZ fragment
   4544..4784    +  promoter       U6 promoter: RNA polymerase III promoter for human U6 snRNA
   4814..4889    +  misc_RNA       gRNA scaffold: guide RNA scaffold for the Streptococcus pyogenes CRISPR/Cas9 system
   4930..5017    +  repeat_region  AAV2 ITR (fragment): inverted terminal repeat of adeno-associated virus serotype 2 inverted
   5047..5080    -  protein_bind   loxP: Cre-mediated recombination occurs in the 8-bp core sequence (GCATACAT). Cre recombinase
   5141..5640    +  promoter       PGK promoter: mouse phosphoglycerate kinase 1 promoter
   5680..6279    +  CDS            PuroR (fragment): puromycin N-acetyltransferase; pac from Streptomyces; confers resistance to puromycin
   6366..6590    +  polyA_signal   bGH poly(A) signal: bovine growth hormone polyadenylation signal
   6594..6610    +  promoter       SV40 promoter (fragment): SV40 enhancer and early promoter
   6661..6677    -  protein_bind   lac operator: The lac repressor binds to the lac operator to inhibit transcription in E. coli. This inhibition can be relieved by adding lactose or isopropyl-β-D-thiogalactopyranoside (IPTG). lac repressor encoded by lacI
   6685..6715    -  promoter       lac promoter: promoter for the E. coli lac operon
   6730..6751    -  protein_bind   CAP binding site: CAP binding activates transcription in the presence of cAMP. E. coli catabolite activator protein
   6764..6803    -  CDS            lacI (fragment): lac repressor; lacI; The lac repressor binds to the lac operator to inhibit transcription in E. coli. This inhibition can be relieved by adding lactose or isopropyl-β-D-thiogalactopyranoside (IPTG).
   6810..6934    -  protein_bind   attR1: mutant version of attR; recombination site for the Gateway® LR reaction LR Clonase™
   7288..7306    -  promoter       T7 promoter: promoter for bacteriophage T7 RNA polymerase
   7314..7469    +  CDS            lacZα (fragment): LacZα fragment of β-galactosidase; lacZ fragment
   7474..7902    +  rep_origin     f1 ori (sequence partly withheld): f1 bacteriophage origin of replication; arrow indicates direction of (+) strand synthesis
   7955..8059    +  promoter       AmpR promoter: bla
   8060..8920    +  CDS            AmpR: β-lactamase; bla; confers resistance to ampicillin, carbenicillin, and related antibiotics
   9091..9679    +  rep_origin     ori: high-copy-number ColE1/pMB1/pBR322/pUC origin of replication
   9862..9954    +  CDS            lacI (fragment): lac repressor; lacI; The lac repressor binds to the lac operator to inhibit transcription in E. coli. This inhibition can be relieved by adding lactose or isopropyl-β-D-thiogalactopyranoside (IPTG).
