[The description below was written by a language model from this plasmid's Addgene catalogue record and pLannotate feature annotations shown in this document.]
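Description:
PB-GG-OMKSL-PGK-Puro is a roughly 10 kb mammalian CRISPR guide-RNA array built on the PB-GG-PGK-puro backbone, a piggyBac transposon vector intended for stable genomic integration in human cells. In bacteria it is maintained as a high-copy plasmid through a ColE1/pUC-type origin with ampicillin resistance (AmpR under its own bla promoter). An f1 origin and remnants of a phagemid-style cloning region (lac promoter/operator, T3 and T7 promoters, lacZα fragments) are also present. The piggyBac terminal repeats themselves are not called out in the automated feature tables, so the transposon nature rests on the catalogue description.

The payload is ten concatenated cassettes, each pairing a human U6 RNA polymerase III promoter with a Streptococcus pyogenes Cas9 guide RNA scaffold. The guides are directed at the promoters of human OCT4 (POU5F1), MYC, KLF4, SOX2 and LIN28A. The annotation shows them arranged as two blocks of five. Each block is followed by a short AAV2 ITR-like fragment, a loxP site and PGK promoter sequence; after the first block this PGK sequence is only a partial fragment, consistent with two five-guide units having been joined in tandem. The full mouse PGK promoter after the second block drives puromycin N-acetyltransferase with a bGH polyadenylation signal, allowing selection of cells that have integrated the cassette. A residual Gateway attR1 site lies downstream. The two sequence records (depositor and repository sequencing) carry the same features in the same order and differ by only a few nucleotides in length.

No Cas9 or activator is encoded, so the plasmid must be combined with a separately supplied dCas9-based activator, and presumably a piggyBac transposase. The associated work used it for reprogramming human cells to pluripotency by CRISPR activation of endogenous genes.
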