Addgene plasmid #102894: PB-GG-OMKSL-PGK-Puro
Purpose: PiggyBac transposon system construct with 10 concatenated U6 promoter driven transcriptional cassettes targeting OCT4, MYC, KLF4, SOX2 and LIN28A promoters. Contains PGK-puro selection cassette.
Depositing lab: Timo Otonkoski. Depositing organization: University of Helsinki. Publication: Human pluripotent reprogramming with CRISPR activators. Weltner J, Balboa D, Katayama S, Bespalov M, Krjutskov K, Jouhilahti EM, Trokovic R, Kere J, Otonkoski T. Nat Commun. 2018 Jul 6;9(1):2643. doi: 10.1038/s41467-018-05067-x. PubMed 29980666.
Backbone
  Vector backbone: PB-GG-PGK-puro
  Vector type: Mammalian Expression, CRISPR
  Selectable markers: Puromycin
Growth in bacteria
  Bacterial resistance: Ampicillin, 100 μg/mL
  Growth temperature: 37°C
  Growth strain: DH5alpha
  Copy number: High Copy
Gene/Insert
  Gene/Insert name: OMKSL-gRNAs-PGK-Puro
  gRNA/shRNA sequence: 10 gRNAs, see full sequence
  Species: H. sapiens (human)
  Entrez Gene: POU5F1 (a.k.a. OCT3, OCT4, OCT4Borf1, OTF-3, OTF3, OTF4, Oct-3, Oct-4, Oct3/4); MYC (a.k.a. MRTL, MYCC, bHLHe39, c-Myc); KLF4 (a.k.a. EZF, GKLF); SOX2 (a.k.a. ANOP3, MCOPS3); LIN28A (a.k.a. CSDD1, LIN-28, LIN28, ZCCHC1, lin-28A)
  Promoter: U6
  Cloning method: Restriction Enzyme; 5′ cloning site unknown (unknown if destroyed); 3′ cloning site unknown (unknown if destroyed)
  Sequencing primers: 5′ unknown
Terms and licenses: Academic/Nonprofit Terms; Industry Terms: Not Available to Industry
How to cite: PB-GG-OMKSL-PGK-Puro was a gift from Timo Otonkoski (Addgene plasmid # 102894 ; http://n2t.net/addgene:102894 ; RRID:Addgene_102894)
